>Addgene plasmid #170953 | EF1A_Hygro_P2A_RUNX1_P98R_Barcode | addgene full sequence | sequence record 335943 | Addgene NGS Result
GAGCTGATTTAACAAAAATTTAACGCGAATTAATTCTGTGGAATGTGTGTCAGTTAGGGTGTGGAAAGTC
CCCAGGCTCCCCAGCAGGCAGAAGTATGCAAAGCATGCATCTCAATTAGTCAGCAACCAGGTGTGGAAAG
TCCCCAGGCTCCCCAGCAGGCAGAAGTATGCAAAGCATGCATCTCAATTAGTCAGCAACCATAGTCCCGC
CCCTAACTCCGCCCATCCCGCCCCTAACTCCGCCCAGTTCCGCCCATTCTCCGCCCCATGGCTGACTAAT
TTTTTTTATTTATGCAGAGGCCGAGGCCGCCTCTGCCTCTGAGCTATTCCAGAAGTAGTGAGGAGGCTTT
TTTGGAGGCCTAGGCTTTTGCAAAAAGCTCCCGGGAGCTTGTATATCCATTTTCGGATCTGATCAGCACG
TGTTGACAATTAATCATCGGCATAGTATATCGGCATAGTATAATACGACAAGGTGAGGAACTAAACCATG
GCCAAGTTGACCAGTGCCGTTCCGGTGCTCACCGCGCGCGACGTCGCCGGAGCGGTCGAGTTCTGGACCG
ACCGGCTCGGGTTCTCCCGGGACTTCGTGGAGGACGACTTCGCCGGTGTGGTCCGGGACGACGTGACCCT
GTTCATCAGCGCGGTCCAGGACCAGGTGGTGCCGGACAACACCCTGGCCTGGGTGTGGGTGCGCGGCCTG
GACGAGCTGTACGCCGAGTGGTCGGAGGTCGTGTCCACGAACTTCCGGGACGCCTCCGGGCCGGCCATGA
CCGAGATCGGCGAGCAGCCGTGGGGGCGGGAGTTCGCCCTGCGCGACCCGGCCGGCAACTGCGTGCACTT
CGTGGCCGAGGAGCAGGACTGACACGTGCTACGAGATTTCGATTCCACCGCCGCCTTCTATGAAAGGTTG
GGCTTCGGAATCGTTTTCCGGGACGCCGGCTGGATGATCCTCCAGCGCGGGGATCTCATGCTGGAGTTCT
TCGCCCACCCCAACTTGTTTATTGCAGCTTATAATGGTTACAAATAAAGCAATAGCATCACAAATTTCAC
AAATAAAGCATTTTTTTCACTGCATTCTAGTTGTGGTTTGTCCAAACTCATCAATGTATCTTATCATGTC
TGTATACCGTCGACCTCTAGCTAGAGCTTGGCGTAATCATGGTCATAGCTGTTTCCTGTGTGAAATTGTT
ATCCGCTCACAATTCCACACAACATACGAGCCGGAAGCATAAAGTGTAAAGCCTGGGGTGCCTAATGAGT
GAGCTAACTCACATTAATTGCGTTGCGCTCACTGCCCGCTTTCCAGTCGGGAAACCTGTCGTGCCAGCTG
CATTAATGAATCGGCCAACGCGCGGGGAGAGGCGGTTTGCGTATTGGGCGCTCTTCCGCTTCCTCGCTCA
CTGACTCGCTGCGCTCGGTCGTTCGGCTGCGGCGAGCGGTATCAGCTCACTCAAAGGCGGTAATACGGTT
ATCCACAGAATCAGGGGATAACGCAGGAAAGAACATGTGAGCAAAAGGCCAGCAAAAGGCCAGGAACCGT
AAAAAGGCCGCGTTGCTGGCGTTTTTCCATAGGCTCCGCCCCCCTGACGAGCATCACAAAAATCGACGCT
CAAGTCAGAGGTGGCGAAACCCGACAGGACTATAAAGATACCAGGCGTTTCCCCCTGGAAGCTCCCTCGT
GCGCTCTCCTGTTCCGACCCTGCCGCTTACCGGATACCTGTCCGCCTTTCTCCCTTCGGGAAGCGTGGCG
CTTTCTCATAGCTCACGCTGTAGGTATCTCAGTTCGGTGTAGGTCGTTCGCTCCAAGCTGGGCTGTGTGC
ACGAACCCCCCGTTCAGCCCGACCGCTGCGCCTTATCCGGTAACTATCGTCTTGAGTCCAACCCGGTAAG
ACACGACTTATCGCCACTGGCAGCAGCCACTGGTAACAGGATTAGCAGAGCGAGGTATGTAGGCGGTGCT
ACAGAGTTCTTGAAGTGGTGGCCTAACTACGGCTACACTAGAAGAACAGTATTTGGTATCTGCGCTCTGC
TGAAGCCAGTTACCTTCGGAAAAAGAGTTGGTAGCTCTTGATCCGGCAAACAAACCACCGCTGGTAGCGG
TGGTTTTTTTGTTTGCAAGCAGCAGATTACGCGCAGAAAAAAAGGATCTCAAGAAGATCCTTTGATCTTT
TCTACGGGGTCTGACGCTCAGTGGAACGAAAACTCACGTTAAGGGATTTTGGTCATGAGATTATCAAAAA
GGATCTTCACCTAGATCCTTTTAAATTAAAAATGAAGTTTTAAATCAATCTAAAGTATATATGAGTAAAC
TTGGTCTGACAGTTACCAATGCTTAATCAGTGAGGCACCTATCTCAGCGATCTGTCTATTTCGTTCATCC
ATAGTTGCCTGACTCCCCGTCGTGTAGATAACTACGATACGGGAGGGCTTACCATCTGGCCCCAGTGCTG
CAATGATACCGCGAGACCCACGCTCACCGGCTCCAGATTTATCAGCAATAAACCAGCCAGCCGGAAGGGC
CGAGCGCAGAAGTGGTCCTGCAACTTTATCCGCCTCCATCCAGTCTATTAATTGTTGCCGGGAAGCTAGA
GTAAGTAGTTCGCCAGTTAATAGTTTGCGCAACGTTGTTGCCATTGCTACAGGCATCGTGGTGTCACGCT
CGTCGTTTGGTATGGCTTCATTCAGCTCCGGTTCCCAACGATCAAGGCGAGTTACATGATCCCCCATGTT
GTGCAAAAAAGCGGTTAGCTCCTTCGGTCCTCCGATCGTTGTCAGAAGTAAGTTGGCCGCAGTGTTATCA
CTCATGGTTATGGCAGCACTGCATAATTCTCTTACTGTCATGCCATCCGTAAGATGCTTTTCTGTGACTG
GTGAGTACTCAACCAAGTCATTCTGAGAATAGTGTATGCGGCGACCGAGTTGCTCTTGCCCGGCGTCAAT
ACGGGATAATACCGCGCCACATAGCAGAACTTTAAAAGTGCTCATCATTGGAAAACGTTCTTCGGGGCGA
AAACTCTCAAGGATCTTACCGCTGTTGAGATCCAGTTCGATGTAACCCACTCGTGCACCCAACTGATCTT
CAGCATCTTTTACTTTCACCAGCGTTTCTGGGTGAGCAAAAACAGGAAGGCAAAATGCCGCAAAAAAGGG
AATAAGGGCGACACGGAAATGTTGAATACTCATACTCTTCCTTTTTCAATATTATTGAAGCATTTATCAG
GGTTATTGTCTCATGAGCGGATACATATTTGAATGTATTTAGAAAAATAAACAAATAGGGGTTCCGCGCA
CATTTCCCCGAAAAGTGCCACCTGACGTCGACGGATCGGGAGATCTCCCGATCCCCTATGGTGCACTCTC
AGTACAATCTGCTCTGATGCCGCATAGTTAAGCCAGTATCTGCTCCCTGCTTGTGTGTTGGAGGTCGCTG
AGTAGTGCGCGAGCAAAATTTAAGCTACAACAAGGCAAGGCTTGACCGACAATTGCATGAAGAATCTGCT
TAGGGTTAGGCGTTTTGCGCTGCTTCGCGATGTACGGGCCAGATATACGCGTTGACATTGATTATTGACT
AGTTATTAATAGTAATCAATTACGGGGTCATTAGTTCATAGCCCATATATGGAGTTCCGCGTTACATAAC
TTACGGTAAATGGCCCGCCTGGCTGACCGCCCAACGACCCCCGCCCATTGACGTCAATAATGACGTATGT
TCCCATAGTAACGCCAATAGGGACTTTCCATTGACGTCAATGGGTGGAGTATTTACGGTAAACTGCCCAC
TTGGCAGTACATCAAGTGTATCATATGCCAAGTACGCCCCCTATTGACGTCAATGACGGTAAATGGCCCG
CCTGGCATTATGCCCAGTACATGACCTTATGGGACTTTCCTACTTGGCAGTACATCTACGTATTAGTCAT
CGCTATTACCATGGTGATGCGGTTTTGGCAGTACATCAATGGGCGTGGATAGCGGTTTGACTCACGGGGA
TTTCCAAGTCTCCACCCCATTGACGTCAATGGGAGTTTGTTTTGGCACCAAAATCAACGGGACTTTCCAA
AATGTCGTAACAACTCCGCCCCATTGACGCAAATGGGCGGTAGGCGTGTACGGTGGGAGGTCTATATAAG
CAGCGCGTTTTGCCTGTACTGGGTCTCTCTGGTTAGACCAGATCTGAGCCTGGGAGCTCTCTGGCTAACT
AGGGAACCCACTGCTTAAGCCTCAATAAAGCTTGCCTTGAGTGCTTCAAGTAGTGTGTGCCCGTCTGTTG
TGTGACTCTGGTAACTAGAGATCCCTCAGACCCTTTTAGTCAGTGTGGAAAATCTCTAGCAGTGGCGCCC
GAACAGGGACTTGAAAGCGAAAGGGAAACCAGAGGAGCTCTCTCGACGCAGGACTCGGCTTGCTGAAGCG
CGCACGGCAAGAGGCGAGGGGCGGCGACTGGTGAGTACGCCAAAAATTTTGACTAGCGGAGGCTAGAAGG
AGAGAGATGGGTGCGAGAGCGTCAGTATTAAGCGGGGGAGAATTAGATCGCGATGGGAAAAAATTCGGTT
AAGGCCAGGGGGAAAGAAAAAATATAAATTAAAACATATAGTATGGGCAAGCAGGGAGCTAGAACGATTC
GCAGTTAATCCTGGCCTGTTAGAAACATCAGAAGGCTGTAGACAAATACTGGGACAGCTACAACCATCCC
TTCAGACAGGATCAGAAGAACTTAGATCATTATATAATACAGTAGCAACCCTCTATTGTGTGCATCAAAG
GATAGAGATAAAAGACACCAAGGAAGCTTTAGACAAGATAGAGGAAGAGCAAAACAAAAGTAAGACCACC
GCACAGCAAGCGGCCGCTGATCTTCAGACCTGGAGGAGGAGATATGAGGGACAATTGGAGAAGTGAATTA
TATAAATATAAAGTAGTAAAAATTGAACCATTAGGAGTAGCACCCACCAAGGCAAAGAGAAGAGTGGTGC
AGAGAGAAAAAAGAGCAGTGGGAATAGGAGCTTTGTTCCTTGGGTTCTTGGGAGCAGCAGGAAGCACTAT
GGGCGCAGCGTCAATGACGCTGACGGTACAGGCCAGACAATTATTGTCTGGTATAGTGCAGCAGCAGAAC
AATTTGCTGAGGGCTATTGAGGCGCAACAGCATCTGTTGCAACTCACAGTCTGGGGCATCAAGCAGCTCC
AGGCAAGAATCCTGGCTGTGGAAAGATACCTAAAGGATCAACAGCTCCTGGGGATTTGGGGTTGCTCTGG
AAAACTCATTTGCACCACTGCTGTGCCTTGGAATGCTAGTTGGAGTAATAAATCTCTGGAACAGATTTGG
AATCACACGACCTGGATGGAGTGGGACAGAGAAATTAACAATTACACAAGCTTAATACACTCCTTAATTG
AAGAATCGCAAAACCAGCAAGAAAAGAATGAACAAGAATTATTGGAATTAGATAAATGGGCAAGTTTGTG
GAATTGGTTTAACATAACAAATTGGCTGTGGTATATAAAATTATTCATAATGATAGTAGGAGGCTTGGTA
GGTTTAAGAATAGTTTTTGCTGTACTTTCTATAGTGAATAGAGTTAGGCAGGGATATTCACCATTATCGT
TTCAGACCCACCTCCCAACCCCGAGGGGACCCGACAGGCCCGAAGGAATAGAAGAAGAAGGTGGAGAGAG
AGACAGAGACAGATCCATTCGATTAGTGAACGGATCGGCACTGCGTGCGCCAATTCTGCAGACAAATGGC
AGTATTCATCCACAATTTTAAAAGAAAAGGGGGGATTGGGGGGTACAGTGCAGGGGAAAGAATAGTAGAC
ATAATAGCAACAGACATACAAACTAAAGAATTACAAAAACAAATTACAAAAATTCAAAATTTTCGGGTTT
ATTACAGGGACAGCAGAGATCCAGTTTGGTTAATTAATCGATAAGCTTTGCAAAGATGGATAAAGTTTTA
AACAGAGAGGAATCTTTGCAGCTAATGGACCTTCTAGGTCTTGAAAGGAGTGGGAATTGGCTCCGGTGCC
CGTCAGTGGGCAGAGCGCACATCGCCCACAGTCCCCGAGAAGTTGGGGGGAGGGGTCGGCAATTGAACCG
GTGCCTAGAGAAGGTGGCGCGGGGTAAACTGGGAAAGTGATGTCGTGTACTGGCTCCGCCTTTTTCCCGA
GGGTGGGGGAGAACCGTATATAAGTGCAGTAGTCGCCGTGAACGTTCTTTTTCGCAACGGGTTTGCCGCC
AGAACACAGGTAAGTGCCGTGTGTGGTTCCCGCGGGCCTGGCCTCTTTACGGGTTATGGCCCTTGCGTGC
CTTGAATTACTTCCACCTGGCTGCAGTACGTGATTCTTGATCCCGAGCTTCGGGTTGGAAGTGGGTGGGA
GAGTTCGAGGCCTTGCGCTTAAGGAGCCCCTTCGCCTCGTGCTTGAGTTGAGGCCTGGCCTGGGCGCTGG
GGCCGCCGCGTGCGAATCTGGTGGCACCTTCGCGCCTGTCTCGCTGCTTTCGATAAGTCTCTAGCCATTT
AAAATTTTTGATGACCTGCTGCGACGCTTTTTTTCTGGCAAGATAGTCTTGTAAATGCGGGCCAAGATCT
GCACACTGGTATTTCGGTTTTTGGGGCCGCGGGCGGCGACGGGGCCCGTGCGTCCCAGCGCACATGTTCG
GCGAGGCGGGGCCTGCGAGCGCGGCCACCGAGAATCGGACGGGGGTAGTCTCAAGCTGGCCGGCCTGCTC
TGGTGCCTGGCCTCGCGCCGCCGTGTATCGCCCCGCCCTGGGCGGCAAGGCTGGCCCGGTCGGCACCAGT
TGCGTGAGCGGAAAGATGGCCGCTTCCCGGCCCTGCTGCAGGGAGCTCAAAATGGAGGACGCGGCGCTCG
GGAGAGCGGGCGGGTGAGTCACCCACACAAAGGAAAAGGGCCTTTCCGTCCTCAGCCGTCGCTTCATGTG
ACTCCACGGAGTACCGGGCGCCGTCCAGGCACCTCGATTAGTTCTCGAGCTTTTGGAGTACGTCGTCTTT
AGGTTGGGGGGAGGGGTTTTATGCGATGGAGTTTCCCCACACTGAGTGGGTGGAGACTGAAGTTAGGCCA
GCTTGGCACTTGATGTAATTCTCCTTGGAATTTGCCCTTTTTGAGTTTGGATCTTGGTTCATTCTCAAGC
CTCAGACAGTGGTTCAAAGTTTTTTTCTTCCATTTCAGGTGTCGTGAGGAATTAGCTTGGTACTAATACG
ACTCACTATAGGGAGACCCAAGCTGGCTAGGTAAGCTTGATATCGAATTCCTGCAGCCCGGGGGATCCCG
CCACCATGAAAAAGCCTGAACTCACCGCGACGTCTGTCGAGAAGTTTCTGATCGAAAAGTTCGACAGCGT
CTCCGACCTGATGCAGCTCTCGGAGGGCGAAGAATCTCGTGCTTTCAGCTTCGATGTAGGAGGGCGTGGA
TATGTCCTGCGGGTAAATAGCTGCGCCGATGGTTTCTACAAAGATCGTTATGTTTATCGGCACTTTGCAT
CGGCCGCGCTCCCGATTCCGGAAGTGCTTGACATTGGGGAATTCAGCGAGAGCCTGACCTATTGCATCTC
CCGCCGTGCACAGGGTGTCACGTTGCAAGACCTGCCTGAAACCGAACTGCCCGCTGTTCTGCAGCCGGTC
GCGGAGGCCATGGATGCGATCGCTGCGGCCGATCTTAGCCAGACGAGCGGGTTCGGCCCATTCGGACCGC
AAGGAATCGGTCAATACACTACATGGCGTGATTTCATATGCGCGATTGCTGATCCCCATGTGTATCACTG
GCAAACTGTGATGGACGACACCGTCAGTGCGTCCGTCGCGCAGGCTCTCGATGAGCTGATGCTTTGGGCC
GAGGACTGCCCCGAAGTCCGGCACCTCGTGCACGCGGATTTCGGCTCCAACAATGTCCTGACGGACAATG
GCCGCATAACAGCGGTCATTGACTGGAGCGAGGCGATGTTCGGGGATTCCCAATACGAGGTCGCCAACAT
CTTCTTCTGGAGGCCGTGGTTGGCTTGTATGGAGCAGCAGACGCGCTACTTCGAGCGGAGGCATCCGGAG
CTTGCAGGATCGCCGCGGCTCCGGGCGTATATGCTCCGCATTGGTCTTGACCAACTCTATCAGAGCTTGG
TTGACGGCAATTTCGATGATGCAGCTTGGGCGCAGGGTCGATGCGACGCAATCGTCCGATCCGGAGCCGG
GACTGTCGGGCGTACACAAATCGCCCGCAGAAGCGCGGCCGTCTGGACCGATGGCTGTGTAGAAGTACTC
GCCGATAGTGGAAACCGACGCCCCAGCACTCGTCCGAGGGCAAAGGAAGGATCCGGCGCAACAAACTTCT
CTCTGCTGAAACAAGCCGGAGATGTCGAAGAGAATCCTGGACCGATGCGTATCCCCGTAGATGCCAGCAC
GAGCCGCCGCTTCACGCCGCCTTCCACCGCGCTGAGCCCAGGCAAGATGAGCGAGGCGTTGCCGCTGGGC
GCCCCGGACGCCGGCGCTGCCCTGGCCGGCAAGCTGAGGAGCGGCGACCGCAGCATGGTGGAGGTGCTGG
CCGACCACCCGGGCGAGCTGGTGCGCACCGACAGCCCCAACTTCCTCTGCTCCGTGCTGCCTACGCACTG
GCGCTGCAACAAGACCCTGCCCATCGCTTTCAAGGTGGTGGCCCTAGGGGATGTTCGAGATGGCACTCTG
GTCACTGTGATGGCTGGCAATGATGAAAACTACTCGGCTGAGCTGAGAAATGCTACCGCAGCCATGAAGA
ACCAGGTTGCAAGATTTAATGACCTCAGGTTTGTCGGTCGAAGTGGAAGAGGGAAAAGCTTCACTCTGAC
CATCACTGTCTTCACAAACCCACCGCAAGTCGCCACCTACCACAGAGCCATCAAAATCACAGTGGATGGG
CCCCGAGAACCTCGAAGACATCGGCAGAAACTAGATGATCAGACCAAGCCCGGGAGCTTGTCCTTTTCCG
AGCGGCTCAGTGAACTGGAGCAGCTGCGGCGCACAGCCATGAGGGTCAGCCCACACCACCCAGCCCCCAC
GCCCAACCCTCGTGCCTCCCTGAACCACTCCACTGCCTTTAACCCTCAGCCTCAGAGTCAGATGCAGGAT
ACAAGGCAGATCCAACCATCCCCACCGTGGTCCTACGATCAGTCCTACCAATACCTGGGATCCATTGCCT
CTCCTTCTGTGCACCCAGCAACGCCCATTTCACCTGGACGTGCCAGCGGCATGACAACCCTCTCTGCAGA
ACTTTCCAGTCGACTCTCAACGGCACCCGACCTGACAGCGTTCAGCGACCCGCGCCAGTTCCCCGCGCTG
CCCTCCATCTCCGACCCCCGCATGCACTATCCAGGCGCCTTCACCTACTCCCCGACGCCGGTCACCTCGG
GCATCGGCATCGGCATGTCGGCCATGGGCTCGGCCACGCGCTACCACACCTACCTGCCGCCGCCCTACCC
CGGCTCGTCGCAAGCGCAGGGAGGCCCGTTCCAAGCCAGCTCGCCCTCCTACCACCTGTACTACGGCGCC
TCGGCCGGCTCCTACCAGTTCTCCATGGTGGGCGGCGAGCGCTCGCCGCCGCGCATCCTGCCGCCCTGCA
CCAACGCCTCCACCGGCTCCGCGCTGCTCAACCCCAGCCTCCCGAACCAGAGCGACGTGGTGGAGGCCGA
GGGCAGCCACAGCAACTCCCCCACCAACATGGCGCCCTCCGCGCGCCTGGAGGAGGCCGTGTGGAGGCCC
TACTGACTAGCTAAGTTAGAACTATTTCCTGGCTGTTACGCGTCGACGTATGTACTACTGACGGGCTTGT
TAAACAGTGAACCGCCCGCCCCACGACCCGCAGCGCCCGACCGAAAGGAGCGCACGACCCCATGCATCGA
ACAAAAGAAAAGGGGGGACTGGAAGGGCTAATTCACTCCCAACGAAGACAAGATATCATAACTTCGTATA
GCATACATTATACGAAGTTATCGTCTAGCTGGTCCGGACTGTACTGGGTCTCTCTGGTTAGACCAGATCT
GAGCCTGGGAGCTCTCTGGCTAACTAGGGAACCCACTGCTTAAGCCTCAATAAAGCTTGCCTTGAGTGCT
TCAAGTAGTGTGTGCCCGTCTGTTGTGTGACTCTGGTAACTAGAGATCCCTCAGACCCTTTTAGTCAGTG
TGGAAAATCTCTAGCAGGGCCCGTTTAAACCCGCTGATCAGCCTCGACTGTGCCTTCTAGTTGCCAGCCA
TCTGTTGTTTGCCCCTCCCCCGTGCCTTCCTTGACCCTGGAAGGTGCCACTCCCACTGTCCTTTCCTAAT
AAAATGAGGAAATTGCATCGCATTGTCTGAGTAGGTGTCATTCTATTCTGGGGGGTGGGGTGGGGCAGGA
CAGCAAGGGGGAGGATTGGGAAGACAATAGCAGGCATGCTGGGGATGCGGTGGGCTCTATGGCTTCTGAG
GCGGAAAGAACCAGCTGGGGCTCTAGGGGGTATCCCC
[124 nt withheld, positions 10468-10591]
C
[91 nt withheld, positions 10593-10683]
A
[49 nt withheld, positions 10685-10733]
CCTTTGACGTTGGAGTCCACGTTCTTT
[37 nt withheld, positions 10761-10797]
ACCCTATCTCGGTCTATTCTTTTGATTTATAAGGGATTTTGCCGATTTCGGCCTATTGGTTAAAAAAT
Features (pLannotate 1.2.2; 33 found; start..end, strand, type, name):
     45..374     +  promoter       SV40 promoter: SV40 enhancer and early promoter
    422..469     +  promoter       EM7 promoter: synthetic bacterial promoter&nbsp
    488..862     +  CDS            BleoR: antibiotic-binding protein; Sh ble from Streptoalloteichus hindustanus; confers resistance to bleomycin, phleomycin, and Zeocin™
    872..997     +  CDS            ble (fragment): BLE_KLEPN - Experimental evidence at protein level: Swiss-Prot protein existence level 1. Binding protein with a strong affinity to the bleomycin family of antibiotics. Binds to CL990; an antimitotic-antibiotic compound. From Klebsiella pneumoniae.
    992..1113    +  polyA_signal   SV40 poly(A) signal: SV40 polyadenylation signal
   1184..1206    -  protein_bind   lac operator (fragment): The lac repressor binds to the lac operator to inhibit transcription in E. coli. This inhibition can be relieved by adding lactose or isopropyl-β-D-thiogalactopyranoside (IPTG). lac repressor encoded by lacI
   1210..1240    -  promoter       lac promoter: promoter for the E. coli lac operon
   1255..1276    -  protein_bind   CAP binding site: CAP binding activates transcription in the presence of cAMP. E. coli catabolite activator protein
   1289..1381    -  CDS            lacI (fragment): lac repressor; lacI; The lac repressor binds to the lac operator to inhibit transcription in E. coli. This inhibition can be relieved by adding lactose or isopropyl-β-D-thiogalactopyranoside (IPTG).
   1564..2152    -  rep_origin     ori: high-copy-number ColE1/pMB1/pBR322/pUC origin of replication
   2323..3183    -  CDS            AmpR: β-lactamase; bla; confers resistance to ampicillin, carbenicillin, and related antibiotics
   3184..3288    -  promoter       AmpR promoter: bla
   3347..3399    -  misc_feature   bom (fragment): basis of mobility region from pBR322
   3554..3933    +  enhancer       CMV enhancer: human cytomegalovirus immediate early enhancer
   3934..4133    +  promoter       CMV promoter: human cytomegalovirus (CMV) immediate early promoter
   4151..4331    +  LTR            5' LTR (truncated): truncated 5' long terminal repeat (LTR) from HIV-1
   4378..4503    +  misc_feature   HIV-1 Ψ: packaging signal of human immunodeficiency virus type 1
   4487..4850    +  CDS            HIV-1 gag (fragment): gag protein from human immunodeficiency virus 1; gag
   4996..5229    +  misc_feature   RRE: The Rev response element (RRE) of HIV-1 allows for Rev-dependent mRNA export from the nucleus to the cytoplasm.
   5606..5706    +  CDS            Rev (fragment): human immunodeficiency virus 1 (HIV-1) Rev protein; rev; enhances nuclear export of unspliced and incompletely spliced viral mRNAs
   5756..5873    +  misc_feature   cPPT/CTS: central polypurine tract and central termination sequence of HIV-1
   5936..6002    +  CDS            small t antigen (fragment): SV40 (simian virus 40) small t antigen
   6009..7187    +  promoter       EF-1α promoter: strong constitutive promoter for human elongation factor EF-1α
   7204..7222    +  promoter       T7 promoter: promoter for bacteriophage T7 RNA polymerase
   7242..7278    -  misc_feature   MCS (fragment): pBluescript multiple cloning site
   7286..8308    +  CDS            hph: KHYB_ECOLX - Experimental evidence at protein level: Swiss-Prot protein existence level 1. The aminoglycoside phosphotransferases achieve inactivation of their antibiotic substrates by phosphorylation. Only phosphorylates hygromycin and closely related compounds such as demethyl analogs and destomycin. From Escherichia coli.
   8375..9733    +  CDS            RUNX1: RUNX1_HUMAN - Also known as AML1, CBFA2. Experimental evidence at protein level: Swiss-Prot protein existence level 1. Isoform AML-1L interferes with the transactivation activity of RUNX1. From Homo sapiens (Human).
   9817..9930    +  CDS            nef (fragment): NEF_HV1LA - Experimental evidence at protein level: Swiss-Prot protein existence level 1. Extracellular Nef protein targets CD4(+) T-lymphocytes for apoptosis by interacting with CXCR4 surface receptors. From Human immunodeficiency virus type 1 group M subtype B (isolate Lai) (HIV-1).
   9928..9961    +  protein_bind   loxP: Cre-mediated recombination occurs in the 8-bp core sequence (GCATACAT). Cre recombinase
   9986..10166   +  LTR            5' LTR (truncated): truncated 5' long terminal repeat (LTR) from HIV-1
  10198..10422   +  polyA_signal   bGH poly(A) signal: bovine growth hormone polyadenylation signal
  10426..10447   +  promoter       SV40 promoter (fragment): SV40 enhancer and early promoter
  10468..31      +  rep_origin     f1 ori (across the origin) (sequence partly withheld): f1 bacteriophage origin of replication; arrow indicates direction of (+) strand synthesis
