[The description below was written by a language model from this plasmid's Addgene catalogue record and pLannotate feature annotations shown in this document.]
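Description:
EF1A_Hygro_P2A_RUNX1_P98R_Barcode is a lentiviral transfer plasmid for stable mammalian overexpression of human RUNX1 (AML1) carrying the P98R substitution. It derives from the EF1a_mCherry_P2A_Hygro_Barcode backbone, into which the 1359 bp RUNX1 coding sequence was introduced by Gibson assembly. The full sequence is about 10.9 kb. In bacteria it replicates from a high-copy ColE1/pUC-type origin and is selected with ampicillin through the β-lactamase gene. An f1 origin is also present, along with a backbone SV40/EM7-driven bleomycin/Zeocin resistance cassette that lies outside the viral genome.

The packaged region follows a third-generation layout. A CMV enhancer/promoter drives a truncated HIV-1 5' LTR, followed by the Ψ packaging signal with a gag fragment, the RRE for Rev-dependent export, and the cPPT/CTS. The 3' end consists of a loxP site embedded next to a truncated LTR and followed by a bGH polyadenylation signal. Between these elements, the EF-1α promoter drives a single transcript encoding hygromycin phosphotransferase (hph) followed by RUNX1 P98R. The construct name indicates a P2A peptide joining the two, which fits the short gap between the annotated reading frames, although P2A itself is not annotated. This arrangement ties hygromycin resistance to mutant RUNX1 expression in transduced cells. The name also indicates a barcode, presumably for identifying the variant in pooled experiments, but its position and sequence are not annotated.

The recorded purpose is overexpression of the P98R mutant protein, and the associated study concerns phenotyping of coding variants in the RUNX1 transcription factor.
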