Addgene plasmid #170953: EF1A_Hygro_P2A_RUNX1_P98R_Barcode
Purpose: Overexpression of RUNX1 P98R mutant protein.
Depositing lab: Prashant Mali. Depositing organization: University of California, San Diego (UCSD). Publication: Interface-guided phenotyping of coding variants in the transcription factor RUNX1. Ozturk K, Panwala R, Sheen J, Ford K, Jayne N, Portell A, Zhang DE, Hutter S, Haferlach T, Ideker T, Mali P, Carter H. Cell Rep. 2024 Jul 4;43(7):114436. doi: 10.1016/j.celrep.2024.114436. PubMed 38968069.
Backbone
  Vector backbone: EF1a_mCherry_P2A_Hygro_Barcode
  Backbone manufacturer: Prashant Mali (Addgene #120426)
  Backbone size w/o insert (bp): 9508
  Vector type: Mammalian Expression, Lentiviral
  Selectable markers: Hygromycin
Growth in bacteria
  Bacterial resistance: Ampicillin, 100 μg/mL
  Growth temperature: 37°C
  Growth strain: NEB Stable
  Copy number: High Copy
Gene/Insert
  Gene/Insert name: RUNX1 (alt name: AML1)
  Species: H. sapiens (human)
  Insert size (bp): 1359
  Mutation: P98R
  Entrez Gene: RUNX1 (a.k.a. AML1, AML1-EVI-1, AMLCR1, CBF2alpha, CBFA2, EVI-1, PEBP2aB, PEBP2alpha)
  Promoter: Ef1A
  Cloning method: Gibson Cloning
  Sequencing primers: 5′ CTGTGTAGAAGTACTCGCCGATAGTG; 3′ TCTTGTCTTCGTTGGGAGTG
Terms and licenses: Academic/Nonprofit Terms; Industry Terms: Not Available to Industry
Depositor comments: Please visit https://doi.org/10.1101/2023.08.03.551876 for bioRxiv preprint.
How to cite: EF1A_Hygro_P2A_RUNX1_P98R_Barcode was a gift from Prashant Mali (Addgene plasmid # 170953 ; http://n2t.net/addgene:170953 ; RRID:Addgene_170953)
